Addgene plasmid #135670: cSFFV-GFP
Purpose: Introduce constitutive (SFFV promoter) GFP cDNA into (ES) cells by recombination-mediated cassette exchange
Depositing lab: Florian Karreth. Depositing organization: H. Lee Moffitt Cancer Center and Research Institute.
Backbone
  Vector backbone: pgkATGfrt
  Backbone manufacturer: Rudolf Jaenisch (Addgene plasmid # 20734)
  Vector type: Mouse Targeting
Growth in bacteria
  Bacterial resistance: Ampicillin, 100 μg/mL
  Growth temperature: 37°C
  Growth strain: DH5alpha
  Copy number: High Copy
Gene/Insert
  Gene/Insert name: GFP
  Species: Synthetic
  Cloning method: Gibson Cloning
Terms and licenses: Academic/Nonprofit Terms; Industry Terms: Not Available to Industry
How to cite: cSFFV-GFP was a gift from Florian Karreth (Addgene plasmid # 135670 ; http://n2t.net/addgene:135670 ; RRID:Addgene_135670)
