[The description below was written by a language model from this plasmid's Addgene catalogue record and pLannotate feature annotations shown in this document.]
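Description:
cSFFV-GFP is a mouse targeting plasmid built on the pgkATGfrt backbone and designed to deliver a constitutively expressed GFP cDNA into embryonic stem cells (and other suitably engineered cells) by recombination-mediated cassette exchange. It is a high-copy plasmid of about 5.9 kb that propagates in E. coli through a ColE1/pUC-type origin under ampicillin selection (AmpR with its bla promoter). It also retains pBluescript-derived remnants: an f1 origin, a lacZα fragment, a T7 promoter and pieces of the multiple cloning site.

The targeting portion begins with the mouse PGK promoter followed by a single FRT site. In pgkATGfrt-type vectors this arrangement is generally used so that FLP-mediated recombination into a pre-placed genomic FRT "homing" locus puts a promoter and start codon in front of a promoterless, ATG-less selection marker already resident there, which lets correct integrants be selected. The record itself names neither the recipient locus nor that marker. Downstream of the FRT are an adenovirus major late splice acceptor and two tandem SV40 polyadenylation signals, each flanked by a short large T antigen fragment carried along with the poly(A) region. Together these would act as a transcriptional stop that insulates the payload from read-through.

The payload follows: the spleen focus-forming virus LTR (SFFV) promoter drives mammalian codon-optimised EGFP. Its transcript is processed through a rabbit β-globin intron, a short β-globin exon segment and the β-globin poly(A) signal. The insert was assembled by Gibson cloning. The result is a single-copy, defined-locus constitutive GFP reporter, which could plausibly serve for marking ES cells and animals derived from them, or as a control for related exchange constructs.
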