Features (pLannotate 1.2.2; 21 found; start..end, strand, type, name):
     48..547     +  promoter       PGK promoter: mouse phosphoglycerate kinase 1 promoter
    607..640     +  protein_bind   FRT (minimal): supports FLP-mediated excision but not integration (Turan and Bode, 2011) FLP recombinase from the Saccharomyces cerevisiae 2μ plasmid
    651..667     +  misc_feature   MCS (fragment): pBluescript multiple cloning site
    673..776     +  misc_feature   Ad SA: adenovirus major late transcript splice acceptor (Friedrich and Soriano, 1991)
    782..802     -  misc_feature   MCS (fragment): pBluescript multiple cloning site
    839..922     +  CDS            large T antigen (fragment): large T antigen from SV40 (simian virus 40)
    945..1079    +  polyA_signal   SV40 poly(A) signal: SV40 polyadenylation signal
   1093..1176    +  CDS            large T antigen (fragment): large T antigen from SV40 (simian virus 40)
   1199..1333    +  polyA_signal   SV40 poly(A) signal: SV40 polyadenylation signal
   1349..1750    +  promoter       SFFV promoter: spleen focus-forming virus long terminal repeat (LTR) promoter
   1762..2481    +  CDS            EGFP: the original enhanced GFP (Yang et al., 1996) mammalian codon-optimized
   2524..3096    +  intron         β-globin intron: intron from rabbit β-globin gene
   3100..3222    +  CDS            HBB: HBB_COLGU - Experimental evidence at transcript level: Swiss-Prot protein existence level 2. Involved in oxygen transport from the lung to the various peripheral tissues. From Colobus guereza (Mantled guereza) (Eastern black-and-white colobus monkey).
   3293..3335    +  polyA_signal   β-globin poly(A) signal (fragment): rabbit β-globin polyadenylation signal (Gil and Proudfoot, 1987)
   3424..4012    -  rep_origin     ori: high-copy-number ColE1/pMB1/pBR322/pUC origin of replication
   4183..5043    -  CDS            AmpR: β-lactamase; bla; confers resistance to ampicillin, carbenicillin, and related antibiotics
   5044..5148    -  promoter       AmpR promoter: bla
   5201..5629    -  rep_origin     f1 ori (sequence partly withheld): f1 bacteriophage origin of replication; arrow indicates direction of (+) strand synthesis
   5634..5791    -  CDS            lacZα (fragment): LacZα fragment of β-galactosidase; lacZ fragment
   5794..5812    +  promoter       T7 promoter: promoter for bacteriophage T7 RNA polymerase
   5821..22      +  misc_feature   MCS (fragment) (across the origin): pBluescript multiple cloning site
>Addgene plasmid #135670 | cSFFV-GFP | addgene full sequence | sequence record 325843 | Addgene NGS Result
GATCCCCCGGGCTGCAGGAATTAATTCGTCGACCTCGAAATTCTACCGGGTAGGGGAGGCGCTTTTCCCA
AGGCAGTCTGGAGCATGCGCTTTAGCAGCCCCGCTGGGCACTTGGCGCTACACAAGTGGCCTCTGGCCTC
GCACACATTCCACATCCACCGGTAGGCGCCAACCGGCTCCGTTCTTTGGTGGCCCCTTCGCGCCACCTTC
TACTCCTCCCCTAGTCAGGAAGTTCCCCCCCGCCCCGCAGCTCGCGTCGTGCAGGACGTGACAAATGGAA
GTAGCACGTCTCACTAGTCTCGTGCAGATGGACAGCACCGCTGAGCAATGGAAGCGGGTAGGCCTTTGGG
GCAGCGGCCAATAGCAGCTTTGCTCCTTCGCTTTCTGGGCTCAGAGGCTGGGAAGGGGTGGGTCCGGGGG
CGGGCTCAGGGGCGGGCTCAGGGGCGGGGCGGGCGCCCGAAGGTCCTCCGGAGGCCCGGCATTCTGCACG
CTTCAAAAGCGCACGTCTGCCGCGCTGTTCTCCTCTTCCTCATCTCCGGGCCTTTCGACCTGCATCCATC
TAGATCTCGATCGAGCAGCTGAAGCTTATGGAGAAGTTACTATTCCGAAGTTCCTATTCTCTAGAAAGTA
TAGGAACTTCGATCCCCCTCGATCCCCCGGGCTGCAGATCTGTAGGGCGCAGTAGTCCAGGGTTTCCTTG
ATGATGTCATACTTATCCTGTCCCTTTTTTTTCCACAGCTCGCGGTTGAGGACAAACTCTTCGCGGTCTT
TCCAGTGGGGATCGACGGTATCGATAAGCTTGCAGATCTGCGACTCTAGAGGATCTGCGACTCTAGAGGA
TCATAATCAGCCATACCACATTTGTAGAGGTTTTACTTGCTTTAAAAAACCTCCCACACCTCCCCCTGAA
CCTGAAACATAAAATGAATGCAATTGTTGTTGTTAACTTGTTTATTGCAGCTTATAATGGTTACAAATAA
AGCAATAGCATCACAAATTTCACAAATAAAGCATTTTTTTCACTGCATTCTAGTTGTGGTTTGTCCAAAC
TCATCAATGTATCTTATCATGTCTGGATCTGCGACTCTAGAGGATCATAATCAGCCATACCACATTTGTA
GAGGTTTTACTTGCTTTAAAAAACCTCCCACACCTCCCCCTGAACCTGAAACATAAAATGAATGCAATTG
TTGTTGTTAACTTGTTTATTGCAGCTTATAATGGTTACAAATAAAGCAATAGCATCACAAATTTCACAAA
TAAAGCATTTTTTTCACTGCATTCTAGTTGTGGTTTGTCCAAACTCATCAATGTATCTTATCATGTCTGG
ATCGAGTTTACCATGCATGTAACGCCATTTTGCAAGGCATGGAAAAATACCAAACCAAGAATAGAGAAGT
TCAGATCAAGGGCGGGTACATGAAAATAGCTAACGTTGGGCCAAACAGGATATCTGCGGTGAGCAGTTTC
GGCCCCGGCCCGGGGCCAAGAACAGATGGTCACCGCAGTTTCGGCCCCGGCCCGAGGCCAAGAACAGATG
GTCCCCAGATATGGCCCAACCCTCAGCAGTTTCTTAAGACCCATCAGATGTTTCCAGGCTCCCCCAAGGA
CCTGAAATGACCCTGCGCCTTATTTGAATTAACCAATCAGCCTGCTTCTCGCTTCTGTTCGCGCGCTTCT
GCTTCCCGAGCTCTATAAAAGAGCTCACAACCCCTCACTCGGCGCGCCAGTCCTCCGACAGACTGAGTCG
GCCGGTCCACCATGGTGAGCAAGGGCGAGGAGCTGTTCACCGGGGTGGTGCCCATCCTGGTCGAGCTGGA
CGGCGACGTAAACGGCCACAAGTTCAGCGTGTCCGGCGAGGGCGAGGGCGATGCCACCTACGGCAAGCTG
ACCCTGAAGTTCATCTGCACCACCGGCAAGCTGCCCGTGCCCTGGCCCACCCTCGTGACCACCCTGACCT
ACGGCGTGCAGTGCTTCAGCCGCTACCCCGACCACATGAAGCAGCACGACTTCTTCAAGTCCGCCATGCC
CGAAGGCTACGTCCAGGAGCGCACCATCTTCTTCAAGGACGACGGCAACTACAAGACCCGCGCCGAGGTG
AAGTTCGAGGGCGACACCCTGGTGAACCGCATCGAGCTGAAGGGCATCGACTTCAAGGAGGACGGCAACA
TCCTGGGGCACAAGCTGGAGTACAACTACAACAGCCACAACGTCTATATCATGGCCGACAAGCAGAAGAA
CGGCATCAAGGTGAACTTCAAGATCCGCCACAACATCGAGGACGGCAGCGTGCAGCTCGCCGACCACTAC
CAGCAGAACACCCCCATCGGCGACGGCCCCGTGCTGCTGCCCGACAACCACTACCTGAGCACCCAGTCCG
CCCTGAGCAAAGACCCCAACGAGAAGCGCGATCACATGGTCCTGCTGGAGTTCGTGACCGCCGCCGGGAT
CACTCTCGGCATGGACGAGCTGTACAAGTAACTCGAGTTCATGAATTCGCAGTCGAGCGTTGAGAACTTC
AGGGTGAGTTTGGGGACCCTTGATTGTTCTTTCTTTTTCGCTATTGTAAAATTCATGTTATATGGAGGGG
GCAAAGTTTTCAGGGTGTTGTTTAGAATGGGAAGATGTCCCTTGTATCACCATGGACCCTCATGATAATT
TTGTTTCTTTCACTTTCTACTCTGTTGACAACCATTGTCTCCTCTTATTTTCTTTTCATTTTCTGTAACT
TTTTCGTTAAACTTTAGCTTGCATTTGTAACGAATTTTTAAATTCACTTTTGTTTATTTGTCAGATTGTA
AGTACTTTCTCTAATCACTTTTTTTTCAAGGCAATCAGGGTATATTATATTGTACTTCAGCACAGTTTTA
GAGAACAATTGTTATAATTAAATGATAAGGTAGAATATTTCTGCATATAAATTCTGGCTGGCGTGGAAAT
ATTCTTATTGGTAGAAACAACTACACCCTGGTCATCATCCTGCCTTTCTCTTTATGGTTACAATGATATA
CACTGTTTGAGATGAGGATAAAATACTCTGAGTCCAAACCGGGCCCCTCTGCTAACCATGTTCATGCCTT
CTTCTCTTTCCTACAGCTCCTGGGCAACGTGCTGGTTGTTGTGCTGTCTCATCATTTTGGCAAAGGATTC
ACTCCTCAGGTGCAGGCTGCCTATCAGAAGGTGGTGGCTGGTGTGGCCAATGCCCTGGCTCACAAATACC
ACTGAGATCGTTTTCCCTCTGCCAAAAATTATGGGGACATCATGAAGCCCCTTGAGCATCTGACTTCTGG
CTAATAAAGGAAATTTATTTTCATTGCAATAGTGTGTTGGAATTTCTCGATCGCTAGCATCCTAGGCGCG
CCACATGTGAGCAAAAGGCCAGCAAAAGGCCAGGAACCGTAAAAAGGCCGCGTTGCTGGCGTTTTTCCAT
AGGCTCCGCCCCCCTGACGAGCATCACAAAAATCGACGCTCAAGTCAGAGGTGGCGAAACCCGACAGGAC
TATAAAGATACCAGGCGTTTCCCCCTGGAAGCTCCCTCGTGCGCTCTCCTGTTCCGACCCTGCCGCTTAC
CGGATACCTGTCCGCCTTTCTCCCTTCGGGAAGCGTGGCGCTTTCTCATAGCTCACGCTGTAGGTATCTC
AGTTCGGTGTAGGTCGTTCGCTCCAAGCTGGGCTGTGTGCACGAACCCCCCGTTCAGCCCGACCGCTGCG
CCTTATCCGGTAACTATCGTCTTGAGTCCAACCCGGTAAGACACGACTTATCGCCACTGGCAGCAGCCAC
TGGTAACAGGATTAGCAGAGCGAGGTATGTAGGCGGTGCTACAGAGTTCTTGAAGTGGTGGCCTAACTAC
GGCTACACTAGAAGAACAGTATTTGGTATCTGCGCTCTGCTGAAGCCAGTTACCTTCGGAAAAAGAGTTG
GTAGCTCTTGATCCGGCAAACAAACCACCGCTGGTAGCGGTGGTTTTTTTGTTTGCAAGCAGCAGATTAC
GCGCAGAAAAAAAGGATCTCAAGAAGATCCTTTGATCTTTTCTACGGGGTCTGACGCTCAGTGGAACGAA
AACTCACGTTAAGGGATTTTGGTCATGAGATTATCAAAAAGGATCTTCACCTAGATCCTTTTAAATTAAA
AATGAAGTTTTAAATCAATCTAAAGTATATATGAGTAAACTTGGTCTGACAGTTACCAATGCTTAATCAG
TGAGGCACCTATCTCAGCGATCTGTCTATTTCGTTCATCCATAGTTGCCTGACTCCCCGTCGTGTAGATA
ACTACGATACGGGAGGGCTTACCATCTGGCCCCAGTGCTGCAATGATACCGCGAGACCCACGCTCACCGG
CTCCAGATTTATCAGCAATAAACCAGCCAGCCGGAAGGGCCGAGCGCAGAAGTGGTCCTGCAACTTTATC
CGCCTCCATCCAGTCTATTAATTGTTGCCGGGAAGCTAGAGTAAGTAGTTCGCCAGTTAATAGTTTGCGC
AACGTTGTTGCCATTGCTACAGGCATCGTGGTGTCACGCTCGTCGTTTGGTATGGCTTCATTCAGCTCCG
GTTCCCAACGATCAAGGCGAGTTACATGATCCCCCATGTTGTGCAAAAAAGCGGTTAGCTCCTTCGGTCC
TCCGATCGTTGTCAGAAGTAAGTTGGCCGCAGTGTTATCACTCATGGTTATGGCAGCACTGCATAATTCT
CTTACTGTCATGCCATCCGTAAGATGCTTTTCTGTGACTGGTGAGTACTCAACCAAGTCATTCTGAGAAT
AGTGTATGCGGCGACCGAGTTGCTCTTGCCCGGCGTCAATACGGGATAATACCGCGCCACATAGCAGAAC
TTTAAAAGTGCTCATCATTGGAAAACGTTCTTCGGGGCGAAAACTCTCAAGGATCTTACCGCTGTTGAGA
TCCAGTTCGATGTAACCCACTCGTGCACCCAACTGATCTTCAGCATCTTTTACTTTCACCAGCGTTTCTG
GGTGAGCAAAAACAGGAAGGCAAAATGCCGCAAAAAAGGGAATAAGGGCGACACGGAAATGTTGAATACT
CATACTCTTCCTTTTTCAATATTATTGAAGCATTTATCAGGGTTATTGTCTCATGAGCGGATACATATTT
GAATGTATTTAGAAAAATAAACAAATAGGGGTTCCGCGCACATTTCCCCGAAAAGTGCCACCTAAATTGT
AAGCGTTAATATTTTGTTAAAATTCGCGTTAAATTTTTGTTAAATCAGCTCATTTTTTAACCAATAGGCC
GAAATCGGCAAAATCCCTTATAAATCAAAAGAATAGACCGAGATAGGGT
[37 nt withheld, positions 5300-5336]
AAAGAACGTGGACTCCAACGTCAAAGG
[49 nt withheld, positions 5364-5412]
T
[91 nt withheld, positions 5414-5504]
G
[124 nt withheld, positions 5506-5629]
CCCATTCGCCATTCAGGCTGCGCAACTGTTGGGAAGGGCGATCGGTGCGGGCCTCTTCGCTATTACGCCA
GCTGGCGAAAGGGGGATGTGCTGCAAGGCGATTAAGTTGGGTAACGCCAGGGTTTTCCCAGTCACGACGT
TGTAAAACGACGGCCAGTGAATTGTAATACGACTCACTATAGGGCGAATTGGAGCTCCACCGCGGTGGCG
GCCGCTCTAGAACTAGTG
